Addgene plasmid #223190: pSOX17-T2A-dTom-PGK-Neo
Purpose: Tomato reporter plasmid targeting the human SOX17 gene
Depositing lab: Matthew Birket. Depositing organization: University of Manchester. Publication: HAND1 level controls the specification of multipotent cardiac and extraembryonic progenitors from human pluripotent stem cells. Lynch AT, Phillips N, Douglas M, Dorgnach M, Lin IH, Adamson AD, Darieva Z, Whittle J, Hanley NA, Bobola N, Birket MJ. EMBO J. 2025 Mar 31. doi: 10.1038/s44318-025-00409-0. PubMed 40164946.
Backbone
  Vector backbone: pUC57
  Backbone size w/o insert (bp): 3522
  Total vector size (bp): 6953
  Vector type: Cre/Lox ; Human Targeting
  Selectable markers: Neomycin (select with G418)
Growth in bacteria
  Bacterial resistance: Ampicillin, 100 μg/mL
  Growth temperature: 37°C
  Growth strain: DH5alpha
  Copy number: Unknown
Gene/Insert
  Gene/Insert name: SOX17-T2A-dTomato-PGK-Neo-SOX17 (alt name: SRY-box transcription factor 17)
  Species: H. sapiens (human)
  Insert size (bp): 4255
  GenBank ID: NM_022454.4
  Entrez Gene: SOX17 (a.k.a. VUR3)
  Cloning method: Gibson Cloning
  Sequencing primers: 5′ GTAAAACGACGGCCAGT; 3′ CAGGAAACAGCTATGAC
Terms and licenses: Academic/Nonprofit Terms; Industry Terms: Not Available to Industry
How to cite: pSOX17-T2A-dTom-PGK-Neo was a gift from Matthew Birket (Addgene plasmid # 223190 ; http://n2t.net/addgene:223190 ; RRID:Addgene_223190)
