[The description below was written by a language model from this plasmid's Addgene catalogue record and pLannotate feature annotations shown in this document.]
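Description:
pSOX17-T2A-dTom-PGK-Neo is a gene-targeting donor plasmid built on a pUC57 backbone and designed to knock a dTomato fluorescent reporter into the human SOX17 locus. It is propagated in E. coli through the high-copy ColE1/pUC origin with ampicillin selection. The remaining backbone annotations (lacZ, lac promoter/operator, lacI, bom and rop fragments) are cloning-vector remnants with no role in the targeting design. The total size is about 6.95 kb, and the roughly 4.3 kb insert was assembled by Gibson cloning.

The insert begins with a fragment of the SOX17 coding sequence, which serves as the 5′ homology arm, and dTomato follows shortly downstream. The T2A peptide named in the construct title is not separately annotated, but it presumably occupies the short gap between the two coding sequences. In that arrangement, a correctly targeted allele would produce SOX17 and dTomato from one transcript as separate proteins, so red-orange fluorescence would report endogenous SOX17 expression. Downstream lies a selection cassette flanked by two loxP sites in the same orientation. It comprises the mouse PGK promoter, the bacterial EM7 promoter, NeoR/KanR and the bGH polyadenylation signal. This cassette permits G418 selection of targeted cells, and Cre recombinase can subsequently excise it. The unannotated stretch of about 900 bp after the second loxP site most likely corresponds to the 3′ SOX17 homology arm implied by the insert name, although the feature table does not label it.

The record describes the plasmid as a Tomato reporter targeting human SOX17, and the associated work concerns lineage specification from human pluripotent stem cells. The record does not state how targeting is stimulated, for example whether a nuclease is used.
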