Features (pLannotate 1.2.2; 20 found; start..end, strand, type, name):
    137..236     +  misc_feature   bom (fragment): basis of mobility region from pBR322
    236..396     -  CDS            lacZ (fragment): β-galactosidase; lacZ
    372..1196    +  CDS            SOX17 (fragment): SOX17_HUMAN - Experimental evidence at protein level: Swiss-Prot protein existence level 1. Acts as transcription regulator that binds target promoter DNA and bends the DNA. Binds to the sequences 5'-AACAAT-'3 or 5'- AACAAAG-3'. Modulates transcriptional regulation via WNT3A. Inhibits Wnt signaling. Promotes degradation of activated CTNNB1. Plays a key role in the regulation of embryonic development. Required for normal development of the definitive gut endoderm. Required for normal looping of the embryonic heart tube. Plays an important role in embryonic and postnatal vascular development, in
   1251..1952    +  CDS            dTomato: dTomato is a basic (constitutively fluorescent) orange fluorescent protein published in 2004, derived from Discosoma sp.. It is reported to be a somewhat slowly-maturing dimer with low acid sensitivity.
   1989..2022    -  protein_bind   loxP: Cre-mediated recombination occurs in the 8-bp core sequence (GCATACAT). Cre recombinase
   2087..2586    +  promoter       PGK promoter: mouse phosphoglycerate kinase 1 promoter
   2598..2645    +  promoter       EM7 promoter: synthetic bacterial promoter&nbsp
   2664..3467    +  CDS            NeoR/KanR: aminoglycoside phosphotransferase from Tn5; aph(3')-II (or nptII); confers resistance to neomycin, kanamycin, and G418 (Geneticin®)
   3505..3729    +  polyA_signal   bGH poly(A) signal: bovine growth hormone polyadenylation signal
   3733..3754    +  promoter       SV40 promoter (fragment): SV40 enhancer and early promoter
   3786..3819    -  protein_bind   loxP: Cre-mediated recombination occurs in the 8-bp core sequence (GCATACAT). Cre recombinase
   3832..3851    -  misc_feature   MCS (fragment): pBluescript multiple cloning site
   4756..4772    -  protein_bind   lac operator: The lac repressor binds to the lac operator to inhibit transcription in E. coli. This inhibition can be relieved by adding lactose or isopropyl-β-D-thiogalactopyranoside (IPTG). lac repressor encoded by lacI
   4780..4810    -  promoter       lac promoter: promoter for the E. coli lac operon
   4825..4846    -  protein_bind   CAP binding site: CAP binding activates transcription in the presence of cAMP. E. coli catabolite activator protein
   4859..4951    -  CDS            lacI (fragment): lac repressor; lacI; The lac repressor binds to the lac operator to inhibit transcription in E. coli. This inhibition can be relieved by adding lactose or isopropyl-β-D-thiogalactopyranoside (IPTG).
   5134..5722    -  rep_origin     ori: high-copy-number ColE1/pMB1/pBR322/pUC origin of replication
   5893..6749    -  CDS            AmpR (fragment): β-lactamase; bla; confers resistance to ampicillin, carbenicillin, and related antibiotics
   6754..6858    -  promoter       AmpR promoter: bla
   6953..35      +  CDS            rop (fragment) (across the origin): Rop protein, which maintains plasmids at low copy number; rop
>Addgene plasmid #223190 | pSOX17-T2A-dTom-PGK-Neo | addgene full sequence | sequence record 447935 | Addgene NGS Result
TCGCGCGTTTCGGTGATGACGGTGAAAACCTCTGACACATGCAGCTCCCGGAGACGGTCACAGCTTGTCT
GTAAGCGGATGCCGGGAGCAGACAAGCCCGTCAGGGCGCGTCAGCGGGTGTTGGCGGGTGTCGGGGCTGG
CTTAACTATGCGGCATCAGAGCAGATTGTACTGAGAGTGCACCATATGCGGTGTGAAATACCGCACAGAT
GCGTAAGGAGAAAATACCGCATCAGGCGCCATTCGCCATTCAGGCTGCGCAACTGTTGGGAAGGGCGATC
GGTGCGGGCCTCTTCGCTATTACGCCAGCTGGCGAAAGGGGGATGTGCTGCAAGGCGATTAAGTTGGGTA
ACGCCAGGGTTTTCCCAGTCACGACGTTGTAAAACGACGGCCAGTGTGAAGCGGGTGGAGGGCGGCTTCC
TGCACGGCCTGGCTGAGCCGCAGGCGGCCGCGCTGGGCCCCGAGGGCGGCCGCGTGGCCATGGACGGCCT
GGGCCTCCAGTTCCCCGAGCAGGGCTTCCCCGCCGGCCCGCCGCTGCTGCCTCCGCACATGGGCGGCCAC
TACCGCGACTGCCAGAGTCTGGGCGCGCCTCCGCTCGACGGCTACCCGTTGCCCACGCCCGACACGTCCC
CGCTGGACGGCGTGGACCCCGACCCGGCTTTCTTCGCCGCCCCGATGCCCGGGGACTGCCCGGCGGCCGG
CACCTACAGCTACGCGCAGGTCTCGGACTACGCTGGCCCCCCGGAGCCTCCCGCCGGTCCCATGCACCCC
CGACTCGGCCCAGAGCCCGCGGGTCCCTCGATTCCGGGCCTCCTGGCGCCACCCAGCGCCCTTCACGTGT
ACTACGGCGCGATGGGCTCGCCCGGGGCGGGCGGCGGGCGCGGCTTCCAGATGCAGCCGCAACACCAGCA
CCAGCACCAGCACCAGCACCACCCCCCGGGCCCCGGACAGCCGTCGCCCCCTCCGGAGGCACTGCCCTGC
CGGGACGGCACGGACCCCAGTCAGCCCGCCGAGCTCCTCGGGGAGGTGGACCGCACGGAATTTGAACAGT
ATCTGCACTTCGTGTGCAAGCCTGAGATGGGCCTCCCCTACCAGGGGCATGACTCCGGTGTGAATCTCCC
CGACAGCCACGGGGCCATTTCCTCGGTGGTGTCCGACGCCAGCTCCGCGGTATATTACTGCAACTATCCT
GACGTGGAGGGCAGGGGAAGCCTGCTGACATGCGGGGACGTGGAGGAAAATCCCGGCCCCATGGTGAGCA
AGGGCGAGGAGGTCATCAAAGAGTTCATGCGCTTCAAGGTGCGCATGGAGGGCTCCATGAACGGCCACGA
GTTCGAGATCGAGGGCGAGGGCGAGGGCCGCCCCTACGAGGGCACCCAGACCGCCAAGCTGAAGGTGACC
AAGGGCGGCCCCCTGCCCTTCGCCTGGGACATCCTGTCCCCCCAGTTCATGTACGGCTCCAAGGCGTACG
TGAAGCACCCCGCCGACATCCCCGATTACAAGAAGCTGTCCTTCCCCGAGGGCTTCAAGTGGGAGCGCGT
GATGAACTTCGAGGACGGCGGTCTGGTGACCGTGACCCAGGACTCCTCCCTGCAGGACGGCACGCTGATC
TACAAGGTGAAGATGCGCGGCACCAACTTCCCCCCCGACGGCCCCGTAATGCAGAAGAAGACCATGGGCT
GGGAGGCCTCCACCGAGCGCCTGTACCCCCGCGACGGCGTGCTGAAGGGCGAGATCCACCAGGCCCTGAA
GCTGAAGGACGGCGGCCACTACCTGGTGGAGTTCAAGACCATCTACATGGCCAAGAAGCCCGTGCAACTG
CCCGGCTACTACTACGTGGACACCAAGCTGGACATCACCTCCCACAACGAGGACTACACCATCGTGGAAC
AGTACGAGCGCTCCGAGGGCCGCCACCACCTGTTCCTGTACGGCATGGACGAGCTGTACAAGTGAGCCCA
ATTCCGATCATATTCAATAACCCTTAATATAACTTCGTATAATGTATGCTATACGAAGTTATTAGGTCTG
AAGAGGAGTTTACGTCCAGCCAAGCTAGCTTGGCTGCAGGTCGTCGAAATTCTACCGGGTAGGGGAGGCG
CTTTTCCCAAGGCAGTCTGGAGCATGCGCTTTAGCAGCCCCGCTGGGCACTTGGCGCTACACAAGTGGCC
TCTGGCCTCGCACACATTCCACATCCACCGGTAGGCGCCAACCGGCTCCGTTCTTTGGTGGCCCCTTCGC
GCCACCTTCTACTCCTCCCCTAGTCAGGAAGTTCCCCCCCGCCCCGCAGCTCGCGTCGTGCAGGACGTGA
CAAATGGAAGTAGCACGTCTCACTAGTCTCGTGCAGATGGACAGCACCGCTGAGCAATGGAAGCGGGTAG
GCCTTTGGGGCAGCGGCCAATAGCAGCTTTGCTCCTTCGCTTTCTGGGCTCAGAGGCTGGGAAGGGGTGG
GTCCGGGGGCGGGCTCAGGGGCGGGCTCAGGGGCGGGGCGGGCGCCCGAAGGTCCTCCGGAGGCCCGGCA
TTCTGCACGCTTCAAAAGCGCACGTCTGCCGCGCTGTTCTCCTCTTCCTCATCTCCGGGCCTTTCGACCT
GCAGCCTGTTGACAATTAATCATCGGCATAGTATATCGGCATAGTATAATACGACAAGGTGAGGAACTAA
ACCATGGGATCGGCCATTGAACAAGATGGATTGCACGCAGGTTCTCCGGCCGCTTGGGTGGAGAGGCTAT
TCGGCTATGACTGGGCACAACAGACAATCGGCTGCTCTGATGCCGCCGTGTTCCGGCTGTCAGCGCAGGG
GCGCCCGGTTCTTTTTGTCAAGACCGACCTGTCCGGTGCCCTGAATGAACTGCAGGACGAGGCAGCGCGG
CTATCGTGGCTGGCCACGACGGGCGTTCCTTGCGCAGCTGTGCTCGACGTTGTCACTGAAGCGGGAAGGG
ACTGGCTGCTATTGGGCGAAGTGCCGGGGCAGGATCTCCTGTCATCTCACCTTGCTCCTGCCGAGAAAGT
ATCCATCATGGCTGATGCAATGCGGCGGCTGCATACGCTTGATCCGGCTACCTGCCCATTCGACCACCAA
GCGAAACATCGCATCGAGCGAGCACGTACTCGGATGGAAGCCGGTCTTGTCGATCAGGATGATCTGGACG
AAGAGCATCAGGGGCTCGCGCCAGCCGAACTGTTCGCCAGGCTCAAGGCGCGCATGCCCGACGGCGATGA
TCTCGTCGTGACCCATGGCGATGCCTGCTTGCCGAATATCATGGTGGAAAATGGCCGCTTTTCTGGATTC
ATCGACTGTGGCCGGCTGGGTGTGGCGGACCGCTATCAGGACATAGCGTTGGCTACCCGTGATATTGCTG
AAGAGCTTGGCGGCGAATGGGCTGACCGCTTCCTCGTGCTTTACGGTATCGCCGCTCCCGATTCGCAGCG
CATCGCCTTCTATCGCCTTCTTGACGAGTTCTTCTGAGGGGATCAATTCTCTAGAGCTCGCTGATCAGCC
TCGACTGTGCCTTCTAGTTGCCAGCCATCTGTTGTTTGCCCCTCCCCCGTGCCTTCCTTGACCCTGGAAG
GTGCCACTCCCACTGTCCTTTCCTAATAAAATGAGGAAATTGCATCGCATTGTCTGAGTAGGTGTCATTC
TATTCTGGGGGGTGGGGTGGGGCAGGACAGCAAGGGGGAGGATTGGGAAGACAATAGCAGGCATGCTGGG
GATGCGGTGGGCTCTATGGCTTCTGAGGCGGAAAGAACCAGCTGGGGCTCGACTAGAGCTTGCGGAACCC
TTAATATAACTTCGTATAATGTATGCTATACGAAGTTATTAGGTCCCTCGAGGGGATCCACTAGTTCTAG
ACAGGTCCCTGATCCGCCCCAGCCTGTAGGCCAGAAGCAGTGTTACACACTTCCTGGAGGAGCTAAGGAA
ATCCTCAGACTCCTGGGTTTTTGTTGTTGCTGTTGTTGTTTTTTAAAAGGTGTGTTGGCATATAATTTAT
GGTAATTTATTTTGTCTGCCACTTGAACAGTTTGGGGGGGTGAGGTTTCATTTAAAATTTGTTCAGAGAT
TTGTTTCCCATAGTTGGATTGTCAAAACCCTATTTCCAAGTTCAAGTTAACTAGCTTTGAATGTGTCCCA
AAACAGCTTCCTCCATTTCCTGAAAGTTTATTGATCAAAGAAATGTTGTCCTGGGTGTGTTTTTTCAATC
TTCTAAAAAATAAAATCTGGAATCCTGCTTTTTTGCTCTACTAGTACCTCTGTCACACTAGTCTTATCAA
AAACCAGTTCTTAAGATCAATGTTAAGTTTATTAGTTAATGTAAATTTCTCATCCTCGAAAAGGGTGAAC
ATAAATGCCTTTAAGGAGTATATCTAAAAATAAACATTAGGATATCTAAGTTTGATGTAATTGTTTCAGG
AAGGAAAAAAGAAAAGCATTCTGGAATGAGCCTACTTCAAGTAATCTTAGTTTCTAAAACTAACAGTTAA
TATTTTCAATTCCAGTATATCACTTTAAGTAGAAGGGGATGTCCAAGTAATTTTGGTTTTCTAACTGTTG
AATCATAAGCTTGACCTGCCCCCAGAGGCTTTTTGGATGTTTTTATCTGTGTTTTGCCATCTCTTTACAC
TCCTCGACATTCAGTTTACCTTAATCTTCACGTACCTCGCGAATGCATCTAGATATCGGATCCCGGGCCC
GTCGACTGCAGAGGCCTGCATGCAAGCTTGGCGTAATCATGGTCATAGCTGTTTCCTGTGTGAAATTGTT
ATCCGCTCACAATTCCACACAACATACGAGCCGGAAGCATAAAGTGTAAAGCCTGGGGTGCCTAATGAGT
GAGCTAACTCACATTAATTGCGTTGCGCTCACTGCCCGCTTTCCAGTCGGGAAACCTGTCGTGCCAGCTG
CATTAATGAATCGGCCAACGCGCGGGGAGAGGCGGTTTGCGTATTGGGCGCTCTTCCGCTTCCTCGCTCA
CTGACTCGCTGCGCTCGGTCGTTCGGCTGCGGCGAGCGGTATCAGCTCACTCAAAGGCGGTAATACGGTT
ATCCACAGAATCAGGGGATAACGCAGGAAAGAACATGTGAGCAAAAGGCCAGCAAAAGGCCAGGAACCGT
AAAAAGGCCGCGTTGCTGGCGTTTTTCCATAGGCTCCGCCCCCCTGACGAGCATCACAAAAATCGACGCT
CAAGTCAGAGGTGGCGAAACCCGACAGGACTATAAAGATACCAGGCGTTTCCCCCTGGAAGCTCCCTCGT
GCGCTCTCCTGTTCCGACCCTGCCGCTTACCGGATACCTGTCCGCCTTTCTCCCTTCGGGAAGCGTGGCG
CTTTCTCATAGCTCACGCTGTAGGTATCTCAGTTCGGTGTAGGTCGTTCGCTCCAAGCTGGGCTGTGTGC
ACGAACCCCCCGTTCAGCCCGACCGCTGCGCCTTATCCGGTAACTATCGTCTTGAGTCCAACCCGGTAAG
ACACGACTTATCGCCACTGGCAGCAGCCACTGGTAACAGGATTAGCAGAGCGAGGTATGTAGGCGGTGCT
ACAGAGTTCTTGAAGTGGTGGCCTAACTACGGCTACACTAGAAGAACAGTATTTGGTATCTGCGCTCTGC
TGAAGCCAGTTACCTTCGGAAAAAGAGTTGGTAGCTCTTGATCCGGCAAACAAACCACCGCTGGTAGCGG
TGGTTTTTTTGTTTGCAAGCAGCAGATTACGCGCAGAAAAAAAGGATCTCAAGAAGATCCTTTGATCTTT
TCTACGGGGTCTGACGCTCAGTGGAACGAAAACTCACGTTAAGGGATTTTGGTCATGAGATTATCAAAAA
GGATCTTCACCTAGATCCTTTTAAATTAAAAATGAAGTTTTAAATCAATCTAAAGTATATATGAGTAAAC
TTGGTCTGACAGTTACCAATGCTTAATCAGTGAGGCACCTATCTCAGCGATCTGTCTATTTCGTTCATCC
ATAGTTGCCTGACTCCCCGTCGTGTAGATAACTACGATACGGGAGGGCTTACCATCTGGCCCCAGTGCTG
CAATGATACCGCGAGACCCACGCTCACCGGCTCCAGATTTATCAGCAATAAACCAGCCAGCCGGAAGGGC
CGAGCGCAGAAGTGGTCCTGCAACTTTATCCGCCTCCATCCAGTCTATTAATTGTTGCCGGGAAGCTAGA
GTAAGTAGTTCGCCAGTTAATAGTTTGCGCAACGTTGTTGCCATTGCTACAGGCATCGTGGTGTCACGCT
CGTCGTTTGGTATGGCTTCATTCAGCTCCGGTTCCCAACGATCAAGGCGAGTTACATGATCCCCCATGTT
GTGCAAAAAAGCGGTTAGCTCCTTCGGTCCTCCGATCGTTGTCAGAAGTAAGTTGGCCGCAGTGTTATCA
CTCATGGTTATGGCAGCACTGCATAATTCTCTTACTGTCATGCCATCCGTAAGATGCTTTTCTGTGACTG
GTGAGTACTCAACCAAGTCATTCTGAGAATAGTGTATGCGGCGACCGAGTTGCTCTTGCCCGGCGTCAAT
ACGGGATAATACCGCGCCACATAGCAGAACTTTAAAAGTGCTCATCATTGGAAAACGTTCTTCGGGGCGA
AAACTCTCAAGGATCTTACCGCTGTTGAGATCCAGTTCGATGTAACCCACTCGTGCACCCAACTGATCTT
CAGCATCTTTTACTTTCACCAGCGTTTCTGGGTGAGCAAAAACAGGAAGGCAAAATGCCGCAAAAAAGGG
AATAAGGGCGACACGGAAATGTTGAATACGCATACTCTTCCTTTTTCAATATTATTGAAGCATTTATCAG
GGTTATTGTCTCATGAGCGGATACATATTTGAATGTATTTAGAAAAATAAACAAATAGGGGTTCCGCGCA
CATTTCCCCGAAAAGTGCCACCTGACGTCTAAGAAACCATTATTATCATGACATTAACCTATAAAAATAG
GCGTATCACGAGGCCCTTTCGTC
